>Addgene plasmid #115328 | pLNCX2-mEGFP-CHMP2A | depositor full sequence | sequence record 220068 | pLNCX2-mEGFP-CHMP2A sequence 7595 bps
TTTGAAAGACCCCACCCGTAGGTGGCAAGCTAGCTTAAGTAACGCCACTTTGCAAGGCATGGAAAAATAC
ATAACTGAGAATAGAAAAGTTCAGATCAAGGTCAGGAACAAAGAAACAGCTGAATACCAAACAGGATATC
TGTGGTAAGCGGTTCCTGCCCCGGCTCAGGGCCAAGAACAGATGAGACAGCTGAGTGATGGGCCAAACAG
GATATCTGTGGTAAGCAGTTCCTGCCCCGGCTCGGGGCCAAGAACAGATGGTCCCCAGATGCGGTCCAGC
CCTCAGCAGTTTCTAGTGAATCATCAGATGTTTCCAGGGTGCCCCAAGGACCTGAAAATGACCCTGTACC
TTATTTGAACTAACCAATCAGTTCGCTTCTCGCTTCTGTTCGCGCGCTTCCGCTCTCCGAGCTCAATAAA
AGAGCCCACAACCCCTCACTCGGCGCGCCAGTCTTCCGATAGACTGCGTCGCCCGGGTACCCGTATTCCC
AATAAAGCCTCTTGCTGTTTGCATCCGAATCGTGGTCTCGCTGTTCCTTGGGAGGGTCTCCTCTGAGTGA
TTGACTACCCACGACGGGGGTCTTTCATTTGGGGGCTCGTCCGGGATTTGGAGACCCCTGCCCAGGGACC
ACCGACCCACCACCGGGAGGTAAGCTGGCCAGCAACTTATCTGTGTCTGTCCGATTGTCTAGTGTCTATG
TTTGATGTTATGCGCCTGCGTCTGTACTAGTTAGCTAACTAGCTCTGTATCTGGCGGACCCGTGGTGGAA
CTGACGAGTTCTGAACACCCGGCCGCAACCCTGGGAGACGTCCCAGGGACTTTGGGGGCCGTTTTTGTGG
CCCGACCTGAGGAAGGGAGTCGATGTGGAATCCGACCCCGTCAGGATATGTGGTTCTGGTAGGAGACGAG
AACCTAAAACAGTTCCCGCCTCCGTCTGAATTTTTGCTTTCGGTTTGGAACCGAAGCCGCGCGTCTTGTC
TGCTGCAGCGCTGCAGCATCGTTCTGTGTTGTCTCTGTCTGACTGTGTTTCTGTATTTGTCTGAAAATTA
GGGCCAGACTGTTACCACTCCCTTAAGTTTGACCTTAGGTCACTGGAAAGATGTCGAGCGGATCGCTCAC
AACCAGTCGGTAGATGTCAAGAAGAGACGTTGGGTTACCTTCTGCTCTGCAGAATGGCCAACCTTTAACG
TCGGATGGCCGCGAGACGGCACCTTTAACCGAGACCTCATCACCCAGGTTAAGATCAAGGTCTTTTCACC
TGGCCCGCATGGACACCCAGACCAGGTCCCCTACATCGTGACCTGGGAAGCCTTGGCTTTTGACCCCCCT
CCCTGGGTCAAGCCCTTTGTACACCCTAAGCCTCCGCCTCCTCTTCCTCCATCCGCCCCGTCTCTCCCCC
TTGAACCTCCTCGTTCGACCCCGCCTCGATCCTCCCTTTATCCAGCCCTCACTCCTTCTCTAGGCGCCGG
AATTCCGATCTGATCAAGAGACAGGATGAGGATCGTTTCGCATGATTGAACAAGATGGATTGCACGCAGG
TTCTCCGGCCGCTTGGGTGGAGAGGCTATTCGGCTATGACTGGGCACAACAGACAATCGGCTGCTCTGAT
GCCGCCGTGTTCCGGCTGTCAGCGCAGGGGCGCCCGGTTCTTTTTGTCAAGACCGACCTGTCCGGTGCCC
TGAATGAACTGCAGGACGAGGCAGCGCGGCTATCGTGGCTGGCCACGACGGGCGTTCCTTGCGCAGCTGT
GCTCGACGTTGTCACTGAAGCGGGAAGGGACTGGCTGCTATTGGGCGAAGTGCCGGGGCAGGATCTCCTG
TCATCTCACCTTGCTCCTGCCGAGAAAGTATCCATCATGGCTGATGCAATGCGGCGGCTGCATACGCTTG
ATCCGGCTACCTGCCCATTCGACCACCAAGCGAAACATCGCATCGAGCGAGCACGTACTCGGATGGAAGC
CGGTCTTGTCGATCAGGATGATCTGGACGAAGAGCATCAGGGGCTCGCGCCAGCCGAACTGTTCGCCAGG
CTCAAGGCGCGCATGCCCGACGGCGAGGATCTCGTCGTGACCCATGGCGATGCCTGCTTGCCGAATATCA
TGGTGGAAAATGGCCGCTTTTCTGGATTCATCGACTGTGGCCGGCTGGGTGTGGCGGACCGCTATCAGGA
CATAGCGTTGGCTACCCGTGATATTGCTGAAGAGCTTGGCGGCGAATGGGCTGACCGCTTCCTCGTGCTT
TACGGTATCGCCGCTCCCGATTCGCAGCGCATCGCCTTCTATCGCCTTCTTGACGAGTTCTTCTGAGCGG
GACTCTGGGGTTCGTAATAGTAATCAATTACGGGGTCATTAGTTCATAGCCCATATATGGAGTTCCGCGT
TACATAACTTACGGTAAATGGCCCGCCTGGCTGACCGCCCAACGACCCCCGCCCATTGACGTCAATAATG
ACGTATGTTCCCATAGTAACGCCAATAGGGACTTTCCATTGACGTCAATGGGTGGAGTATTTACGGTAAA
CTGCCCACTTGGCAGTACATCAAGTGTATCATATGCCAAGTACGCCCCCTATTGACGTCAATGACGGTAA
ATGGCCCGCCTGGCATTATGCCCAGTACATGACCTTATGGGACTTTCCTACTTGGCAGTACATCTACGTA
TTAGTCATCGCTATTACCATGGTGATGCGGTTTTGGCAGTACATCAATGGGCGTGGATAGCGGTTTGACT
CACGGGGATTTCCAAGTCTCCACCCCATTGACGTCAATGGGAGTTTGTTTTGGCACCAAAATCAACGGGA
CTTTCCAAAATGTCGTAACAACTCCGCCCCATTGACGCAAATGGGCGGTAGGCGTGTACGGTGGGAGGTC
TATATAAGCAGAGCTCTCTGGCTAACTAGAGAACCCACTGCTTACTGGCTTATCGAAATTAATACGACTC
ACTATAGGGAGACCCAAGCTCTAGCGCTACCGGTCGCCACCATGGTGAGCAAGGGCGAGGAGCTGTTCAC
CGGGGTGGTGCCCATCCTGGTCGAGCTGGACGGCGACGTAAACGGCCACAAGTTCAGCGTGTCCGGCGAG
GGCGAGGGCGATGCCACCTACGGCAAGCTGACCCTGAAGTTCATCTGCACCACCGGCAAGCTGCCCGTGC
CCTGGCCCACCCTCGTGACCACCCTGACCTACGGCGTGCAGTGCTTCAGCCGCTACCCCGACCACATGAA
GCAGCACGACTTCTTCAAGTCCGCCATGCCCGAAGGCTACGTCCAGGAGCGCACCATCTTCTTCAAGGAC
GACGGCAACTACAAGACCCGCGCCGAGGTGAAGTTCGAGGGCGACACCCTGGTGAACCGCATCGAGCTGA
AGGGCATCGACTTCAAGGAGGACGGCAACATCCTGGGGCACAAGCTGGAGTACAACTACAACAGCCACAA
CGTCTATATCATGGCCGACAAGCAGAAGAACGGCATCAAGGTGAACTTCAAGATCCGCCACAACATCGAG
GACGGCAGCGTGCAGCTCGCCGACCACTACCAGCAGAACACCCCCATCGGCGACGGCCCCGTGCTGCTGC
CCGACAACCACTACCTGAGCACCCAGTCCAAGCTGAGCAAAGACCCCAACGAGAAGCGCGATCACATGGT
CCTGCTGGAGTTCGTGACCGCCGCCGGGATCACTCTCGGCATGGACGAGCTGTACAAGTCCGGACTCAGA
TCCCCGGAATTCATGGACCTATTGTTCGGGCGCCGGAAGACGCCAGAGGAGCTACTGCGGCAGAACCAGA
GGGCCCTGAACCGTGCCATGCGGGAGCTGGACCGCGAGCGACAGAAACTAGAGACCCAGGAGAAGAAAAT
CATTGCAGACATTAAGAAGATGGCCAAGCAAGGCCAGATGGATGCTGTTCGCATCATGGCAAAAGACTTG
GTGCGCACCCGGCGCTATGTGCGCAAGTTTGTATTGATGCGGGCCAACATCCAGGCTGTGTCCCTCAAGA
TCCAGACACTCAAGTCCAACAACTCGATGGCACAAGCCATGAAGGGTGTCACCAAGGCCATGGGCACCAT
GAACAGACAGCTGAAGTTGCCCCAGATCCAGAAGATCATGATGGAGTTTGAGCGGCAGGCAGAGATCATG
GATATGAAGGAGGAGATGATGAATGATGCCATTGATGATGCCATGGGTGATGAGGAAGATGAAGAGGAGA
GTGATGCTGTGGTGTCCCAGGTTCTGGATGAGCTGGGACTTAGCCTAACAGATGAGCTGTCGAACCTCCC
CTCAACTGGGGGCTCGCTTAGTGTGGCTGCTGGTGGGAAAAAAGCAGAGGCCGCAGCCTCAGCCCTAGCT
GATGCTGATGCAGACCTGGAGGAACGGCTTAAGAACCTGCGGAGGGACTGACTCGAGCTCAAGCTTGTTT
GGCCGAGGCGGCCGCTTGTCGACAGGCCTTAATGGCCTAACATCGATAAAATAAAAGATTTTATTTAGTC
TCCAGAAAAAGGGGGGAATGAAAGACCCCACCTGTAGGTTTGGCAAGCTAGCTTAAGTAACGCCATTTTG
CAAGGCATGGAAAAATACATAACTGAGAATAGAGAAGTTCAGATCAAGGTCAGGAACAGATGGAACAGCT
GAATATGGGCCAAACAGGATATCTGTGGTAAGCAGTTCCTGCCCCGGCTCAGGGCCAAGAACAGATGGAA
CAGCTGAATATGGGCCAAACAGGATATCTGTGGTAAGCAGTTCCTGCCCCGGCTCAGGGCCAAGAACAGA
TGGTCCCCAGATGCGGTCCAGCCCTCAGCAGTTTCTAGAGAACCATCAGATGTTTCCAGGGTGCCCCAAG
GACCTGAAATGACCCTGTGCCTTATTTGAACTAACCAATCAGTTCGCTTCTCGCTTCTGTTCGCGCGCTT
CTGCTCCCCGAGCTCAATAAAAGAGCCCACAACCCCTCACTCGGGGCGCCAGTCCTCCGATTGACTGAGT
CGCCCGGGTACCCGTGTATCCAATAAACCCTCTTGCAGTTGCATCCGACTTGTGGTCTCGCTGTTCCTTG
GGAGGGTCTCCTCTGAGTGATTGACTACCCGTCAGCGGGGGTCTTTCATTTGGGGGCTCGTCCGGGATCG
GGAGACCCCTGCCCAGGGACCACCGACCCACCACCGGGAGGTAAGCTGGCTGCCTCGCGCGTTTCGGTGA
TGACGGTGAAAACCTCTGACACATGCAGCTCCCGGAGACGGTCACAGCTTGTCTGTAAGCGGATGCCGGG
AGCAGACAAGCCCGTCAGGGCGCGTCAGCGGGTGTTGGCGGGTGTCGGGGCGCAGCCATGACCCAGTCAC
GTAGCGATAGCGGAGTGTATACTGGCTTAACTATGCGGCATCAGAGCAGATTGTACTGAGAGTGCACCAT
ATGCGGTGTGAAATACCGCACAGATGCGTAAGGAGAAAATACCGCATCAGGCGCTCTTCCGCTTCCTCGC
TCACTGACTCGCTGCGCTCGGTCGTTCGGCTGCGGCGAGCGGTATCAGCTCACTCAAAGGCGGTAATACG
GTTATCCACAGAATCAGGGGATAACGCAGGAAAGAACATGTGAGCAAAAGGCCAGCAAAAGGCCAGGAAC
CGTAAAAAGGCCGCGTTGCTGGCGTTTTTCCATAGGCTCCGCCCCCCTGACGAGCATCACAAAAATCGAC
GCTCAAGTCAGAGGTGGCGAAACCCGACAGGACTATAAAGATACCAGGCGTTTCCCCCTGGAAGCTCCCT
CGTGCGCTCTCCTGTTCCGACCCTGCCGCTTACCGGATACCTGTCCGCCTTTCTCCCTTCGGGAAGCGTG
GCGCTTTCTCATAGCTCACGCTGTAGGTATCTCAGTTCGGTGTAGGTCGTTCGCTCCAAGCTGGGCTGTG
TGCACGAACCCCCCGTTCAGCCCGACCGCTGCGCCTTATCCGGTAACTATCGTCTTGAGTCCAACCCGGT
AAGACACGACTTATCGCCACTGGCAGCAGCCACTGGTAACAGGATTAGCAGAGCGAGGTATGTAGGCGGT
GCTACAGAGTTCTTGAAGTGGTGGCCTAACTACGGCTACACTAGAAGGACAGTATTTGGTATCTGCGCTC
TGCTGAAGCCAGTTACCTTCGGAAAAAGAGTTGGTAGCTCTTGATCCGGCAAACAAACCACCGCTGGTAG
CGGTGGTTTTTTTGTTTGCAAGCAGCAGATTACGCGCAGAAAAAAAGGATCTCAAGAAGATCCTTTGATC
TTTTCTACGGGGTCTGACGCTCAGTGGAACGAAAACTCACGTTAAGGGATTTTGGTCATGAGATTATCAA
AAAGGATCTTCACCTAGATCCTTTTAAATTAAAAATGAAGTTTTAAATCAATCTAAAGTATATATGAGTA
AACTTGGTCTGACAGTTACCAATGCTTAATCAGTGAGGCACCTATCTCAGCGATCTGTCTATTTCGTTCA
TCCATAGTTGCCTGACTCCCCGTCGTGTAGATAACTACGATACGGGAGGGCTTACCATCTGGCCCCAGTG
CTGCAATGATACCGCGAGACCCACGCTCACCGGCTCCAGATTTATCAGCAATAAACCAGCCAGCCGGAAG
GGCCGAGCGCAGAAGTGGTCCTGCAACTTTATCCGCCTCCATCCAGTCTATTAATTGTTGCCGGGAAGCT
AGAGTAAGTAGTTCGCCAGTTAATAGTTTGCGCAACGTTGTTGCCATTGCTGCAGGCATCGTGGTGTCAC
GCTCGTCGTTTGGTATGGCTTCATTCAGCTCCGGTTCCCAACGATCAAGGCGAGTTACATGATCCCCCAT
GTTGTGCAAAAAAGCGGTTAGCTCCTTCGGTCCTCCGATCGTTGTCAGAAGTAAGTTGGCCGCAGTGTTA
TCACTCATGGTTATGGCAGCACTGCATAATTCTCTTACTGTCATGCCATCCGTAAGATGCTTTTCTGTGA
CTGGTGAGTACTCAACCAAGTCATTCTGAGAATAGTGTATGCGGCGACCGAGTTGCTCTTGCCCGGCGTC
AACACGGGATAATACCGCGCCACATAGCAGAACTTTAAAAGTGCTCATCATTGGAAAACGTTCTTCGGGG
CGAAAACTCTCAAGGATCTTACCGCTGTTGAGATCCAGTTCGATGTAACCCACTCGTGCACCCAACTGAT
CTTCAGCATCTTTTACTTTCACCAGCGTTTCTGGGTGAGCAAAAACAGGAAGGCAAAATGCCGCAAAAAA
GGGAATAAGGGCGACACGGAAATGTTGAATACTCATACTCTTCCTTTTTCAATATTATTGAAGCATTTAT
CAGGGTTATTGTCTCATGAGCGGATACATATTTGAATGTATTTAGAAAAATAAACAAATAGGGGTTCCGC
GCACATTTCCCCGAAAAGTGCCACCTGACGTCTAAGAAACCATTATTATCATGACATTAACCTATAAAAA
TAGGCGTATCACGAGGCCCTTTCGTCTTCAAGAATTCATACCAGATCACCGAAAACTGTCCTCCAAATGT
GTCCCCCTCACACTCCCAAATTCGCGGGCTTCTGCCTCTTAGACCACTCTACCCTATTCCCCACACTCAC
CGGAGCCAAAGCCGCGGCCCTTCCGTTTCTTTGCT
Features (pLannotate 1.2.2; 19 found; start..end, strand, type, name):
      3..110     +  LTR            3' LTR (ΔU3) (fragment): self-inactivating 3' long terminal repeat (LTR) from Moloney murine leukemia virus
    127..184     +  LTR            LTR (fragment): long terminal repeat from Moloney murine leukemia virus
    198..261     +  LTR            LTR (fragment): long terminal repeat from Moloney murine leukemia virus
    414..589     +  LTR            5' LTR (truncated): truncated long terminal repeat from Moloney murine sarcoma virus
    711..985     +  misc_feature   MESV Ψ (fragment): packaging signal of murine embryonic stem cell virus
   1052..1468    +  CDS            gag (truncated): truncated Moloney murine leukemia virus (MMLV) gag gene lacking the start codon
   1512..2303    +  CDS            neo: KKA2_KLEPN - Also known as kan, nptII. Experimental evidence at protein level: Swiss-Prot protein existence level 1. Resistance to kanamycin, neomycin, paromomycin, ribostamycin, butirosin and gentamicin B. From Klebsiella pneumoniae.
   2378..2681    +  enhancer       CMV enhancer: human cytomegalovirus immediate early enhancer
   2682..2885    +  promoter       CMV promoter: human cytomegalovirus (CMV) immediate early promoter
   2881..2914    +  LTR            5' LTR (truncated) (fragment): truncated 5' long terminal repeat (LTR) from HIV-1
   2930..2948    +  promoter       T7 promoter: promoter for bacteriophage T7 RNA polymerase
   2982..3698    +  CDS            mEGFP: mEGFP is a basic (constitutively fluorescent) green fluorescent protein published in 2002, derived from Aequorea victoria. It has moderate acid sensitivity.
   3723..4388    +  CDS            CHMP2A: CHM2A_HUMAN - Also known as BC2, CHMP2. Experimental evidence at protein level: Swiss-Prot protein existence level 1. (Microbial infection) The ESCRT machinery functions in topologically equivalent membrane fission events, such as the budding of enveloped viruses (HIV-1 and other lentiviruses). Involved in HIV-1 p6- and p9-dependent virus release. From Homo sapiens (Human).
   4497..5090    +  LTR            LTR: long terminal repeat from Moloney murine leukemia virus
   5159..5199    +  CDS            rop (fragment): Rop protein, which maintains plasmids at low copy number; rop
   5301..5441    +  misc_feature   bom: basis of mobility region from pBR322
   5627..6215    -  rep_origin     ori: high-copy-number ColE1/pMB1/pBR322/pUC origin of replication
   6386..7246    -  CDS            AmpR: β-lactamase; bla; confers resistance to ampicillin, carbenicillin, and related antibiotics
   7247..7351    -  promoter       AmpR promoter: bla
