>Addgene plasmid #115328 | pLNCX2-mEGFP-CHMP2A | addgene full sequence | sequence record 223902 | Addgene NGS Result
TTTGAAAGACCCCACCCGTAGGTGGCAAGCTAGCTTAAGTAACGCCACTTTGCAAGGCATGGAAAAATAC
ATAACTGAGAATAGAAAAGTTCAGATCAAGGTCAGGAACAAAGAAACAGCTGAATACCAAACAGGATATC
TGTGGTAAGCGGTTCCTGCCCCGGCTCAGGGCCAAGAACAGATGAGACAGCTGAGTGATGGGCCAAACAG
GATATCTGTGGTAAGCAGTTCCTGCCCCGGCTCGGGGCCAAGAACAGATGGTCCCCAGATGCGGTCCAGC
CCTCAGCAGTTTCTAGTGAATCATCAGATGTTTCCAGGGTGCCCCAAGGACCTGAAAATGACCCTGTACC
TTATTTGAACTAACCAATCAGTTCGCTTCTCGCTTCTGTTCGCGCGCTTCCGCTCTCCGAGCTCAATAAA
AGAGCCCACAACCCCTCACTCGGCGCGCCAGTCTTCCGATAGACTGCGTCGCCCGGGTACCCGTATTCCC
AATAAAGCCTCTTGCTGTTTGCATCCGAATCGTGGTCTCGCTGTTCCTTGGGAGGGTCTCCTCTGAGTGA
TTGACTACCCACGACGGGGGTCTTTCATTTGGGGGCTCGTCCGGGATTTGGAGACCCCTGCCCAGGGACC
ACCGACCCACCACCGGGAGGTAAGCTGGCCAGCAACTTATCTGTGTCTGTCCGATTGTCTAGTGTCTATG
TTTGATGTTATGCGCCTGCGTCTGTACTAGTTAGCTAACTAGCTCTGTATCTGGCGGACCCGTGGTGGAA
CTGACGAGTTCTGAACACCCGGCCGCAACCCTGGGAGACGTCCCAGGGACTTTGGGGGCCGTTTTTGTGG
CCCGACCTGAGGAAGGGAGTCGATGTGGAATCCGACCCCGTCAGGATATGTGGTTCTGGTAGGAGACGAG
AACCTAAAACAGTTCCCGCCTCCGTCTGAATTTTTGCTTTCGGTTTGGAACCGAAGCCGCGCGTCTTGTC
TGCTGCAGCGCTGCAGCATCGTTCTGTGTTGTCTCTGTCTGACTGTGTTTCTGTATTTGTCTGAAAATTA
GGGCCAGACTGTTACCACTCCCTTAAGTTTGACCTTAGGTCACTGGAAAGATGTCGAGCGGATCGCTCAC
AACCAGTCGGTAGATGTCAAGAAGAGACGTTGGGTTACCTTCTGCTCTGCAGAATGGCCAACCTTTAACG
TCGGATGGCCGCGAGACGGCACCTTTAACCGAGACCTCATCACCCAGGTTAAGATCAAGGTCTTTTCACC
TGGCCCGCATGGACACCCAGACCAGGTCCCCTACATCGTGACCTGGGAAGCCTTGGCTTTTGACCCCCCT
CCCTGGGTCAAGCCCTTTGTACACCCTAAGCCTCCGCCTCCTCTTCCTCCATCCGCCCCGTCTCTCCCCC
TTGAACCTCCTCGTTCGACCCCGCCTCGATCCTCCCTTTATCCAGCCCTCACTCCTTCTCTAGGCGCCGG
AATTCCGATCTGATCAAGAGACAGGATGAGGATCGTTTCGCATGATTGAACAAGATGGATTGCACGCAGG
TTCTCCGGCCGCTTGGGTGGAGAGGCTATTCGGCTATGACTGGGCACAACAGACAATCGGCTGCTCTGAT
GCCGCCGTGTTCCGGCTGTCAGCGCAGGGGCGCCCGGTTCTTTTTGTCAAGACCGACCTGTCCGGTGCCC
TGAATGAACTGCAGGACGAGGCAGCGCGGCTATCGTGGCTGGCCACGACGGGCGTTCCTTGCGCAGCTGT
GCTCGACGTTGTCACTGAAGCGGGAAGGGACTGGCTGCTATTGGGCGAAGTGCCGGGGCAGGATCTCCTG
TCATCTCACCTTGCTCCTGCCGAGAAAGTATCCATCATGGCTGATGCAATGCGGCGGCTGCATACGCTTG
ATCCGGCTACCTGCCCATTCGACCACCAAGCGAAACATCGCATCGAGCGAGCACGTACTCGGATGGAAGC
CGGTCTTGTCGATCAGGATGATCTGGACGAAGAGCATCAGGGGCTCGCGCCAGCCGAACTGTTCGCCAGG
CTCAAGGCGCGCATGCCCGACGGCGAGGATCTCGTCGTGACCCATGGCGATGCCTGCTTGCCGAATATCA
TGGTGGAAAATGGCCGCTTTTCTGGATTCATCGACTGTGGCCGGCTGGGTGTGGCGGACCGCTATCAGGA
CATAGCGTTGGCTACCCGTGATATTGCTGAAGAGCTTGGCGGCGAATGGGCTGACCGCTTCCTCGTGCTT
TACGGTATCGCCGCTCCCGATTCGCAGCGCATCGCCTTCTATCGCCTTCTTGACGAGTTCTTCTGAGCGG
GACTCTGGGGTTCGAATAGTAATCAATTACGGGGTCATTAGTTCATAGCCCATATATGGAGTTCCGCGTT
ACATAACTTACGGTAAATGGCCCGCCTGGCTGACCGCCCAACGACCCCCGCCCATTGACGTCAATAATGA
CGTATGTTCCCATAGTAACGCCAATAGGGACTTTCCATTGACGTCAATGGGTGGAGTATTTACGGTAAAC
TGCCCACTTGGCAGTACATCAAGTGTATCATATGCCAAGTACGCCCCCTATTGACGTCAATGACGGTAAA
TGGCCCGCCTGGCATTATGCCCAGTACATGACCTTATGGGACTTTCCTACTTGGCAGTACATCTACGTAT
TAGTCATCGCTATTACCATGGTGATGCGGTTTTGGCAGTACATCAATGGGCGTGGATAGCGGTTTGACTC
ACGGGGATTTCCAAGTCTCCACCCCATTGACGTCAATGGGAGTTTGTTTTGGCACCAAAATCAACGGGAC
TTTCCAAAATGTCGTAACAACTCCGCCCCATTGACGCAAATGGGCGGTAGGCGTGTACGGTGGGAGGTCT
ATATAAGCAGAGCTCTCTGGCTAACTAGAGAACCCACTGCTTACTGGCTTATCGAAATTAATACGACTCA
CTATAGGGAGACCCAAGCTCTAGCGCTACCGGTCGCCACCATGGTGAGCAAGGGCGAGGAGCTGTTCACC
GGGGTGGTGCCCATCCTGGTCGAGCTGGACGGCGACGTAAACGGCCACAAGTTCAGCGTGTCCGGCGAGG
GCGAGGGCGATGCCACCTACGGCAAGCTGACCCTGAAGTTCATCTGCACCACCGGCAAGCTGCCCGTGCC
CTGGCCCACCCTCGTGACCACCCTGACCTACGGCGTGCAGTGCTTCAGCCGCTACCCCGACCACATGAAG
CAGCACGACTTCTTCAAGTCCGCCATGCCCGAAGGCTACGTCCAGGAGCGCACCATCTTCTTCAAGGACG
ACGGCAACTACAAGACCCGCGCCGAGGTGAAGTTCGAGGGCGACACCCTGGTGAACCGCATCGAGCTGAA
GGGCATCGACTTCAAGGAGGACGGCAACATCCTGGGGCACAAGCTGGAGTACAACTACAACAGCCACAAC
GTCTATATCATGGCCGACAAGCAGAAGAACGGCATCAAGGTGAACTTCAAGATCCGCCACAACATCGAGG
ACGGCAGCGTGCAGCTCGCCGACCACTACCAGCAGAACACCCCCATCGGCGACGGCCCCGTGCTGCTGCC
CGACAACCACTACCTGAGCACCCAGTCCAAGCTGAGCAAAGACCCCAACGAGAAGCGCGATCACATGGTC
CTGCTGGAGTTCGTGACCGCCGCCGGGATCACTCTCGGCATGGACGAGCTGTACAAGTCCGGACTCAGAT
CCCCGGAATTCATGGACCTATTGTTCGGGCGCCGGAAGACGCCAGAGGAGCTACTGCGGCAGAACCAGAG
GGCCCTGAACCGTGCCATGCGGGAGCTGGACCGCGAGCGACAGAAACTAGAGACCCAGGAGAAGAAAATC
ATTGCAGACATTAAGAAGATGGCCAAGCAAGGCCAGATGGATGCTGTTCGCATCATGGCAAAAGACTTGG
TGCGCACCCGGCGCTATGTGCGCAAGTTTGTATTGATGCGGGCCAACATCCAGGCTGTGTCCCTCAAGAT
CCAGACACTCAAGTCCAACAACTCGATGGCACAAGCCATGAAGGGTGTCACCAAGGCCATGGGCACCATG
AACAGACAGCTGAAGTTGCCCCAGATCCAGAAGATCATGATGGAGTTTGAGCGGCAGGCAGAGATCATGG
ATATGAAGGAGGAGATGATGAATGATGCCATTGATGATGCCATGGGTGATGAGGAAGATGAAGAGGAGAG
TGATGCTGTGGTGTCCCAGGTTCTGGATGAGCTGGGACTTAGCCTAACAGATGAGCTGTCGAACCTCCCC
TCAACTGGGGGCTCGCTTAGTGTGGCTGCTGGTGGGAAAAAAGCAGAGGCCGCAGCCTCAGCCCTAGCTG
ATGCTGATGCAGACCTGGAGGAACGGCTTAAGAACCTGCGGAGGGACTGACTCGAGCTCAAGCTTGTTTG
GCCGAGGCGGCCGCTTGTCGACAGGCCTTAATGGCCTAACATCGATAAAATAAAAGATTTTATTTAGTCT
CCAGAAAAAGGGGGGAATGAAAGACCCCACCTGTAGGTTTGGCAAGCTAGCTTAAGTAACGCCATTTTGC
AAGGCATGGAAAAATACATAACTGAGAATAGAGAAGTTCAGATCAAGGTCAGGAACAGATGGAACAGCTG
AATATGGGCCAAACAGGATATCTGTGGTAAGCAGTTCCTGCCCCGGCTCAGGGCCAAGAACAGATGGAAC
AGCTGAATATGGGCCAAACAGGATATCTGTGGTAAGCAGTTCCTGCCCCGGCTCAGGGCCAAGAACAGAT
GGTCCCCAGATGCGGTCCAGCCCTCAGCAGTTTCTAGAGAACCATCAGATGTTTCCAGGGTGCCCCAAGG
ACCTGAAATGACCCTGTGCCTTATTTGAACTAACCAATCAGTTCGCTTCTCGCTTCTGTTCGCGCGCTTC
TGCTCCCCGAGCTCAATAAAAGAGCCCACAACCCCTCACTCGGGGCGCCAGTCCTCCGATTGACTGAGTC
GCCCGGGTACCCGTGTATCCAATAAACCCTCTTGCAGTTGCATCCGACTTGTGGTCTCGCTGTTCCTTGG
GAGGGTCTCCTCTGAGTGATTGACTACCCGTCAGCGGGGGTCTTTCATTTGGGGGCTCGTCCGGGATCGG
GAGACCCCTGCCCAGGGACCACCGACCCACCACCGGGAGGTAAGCTGGCTGCCTCGCGCGTTTCGGTGAT
GACGGTGAAAACCTCTGACACATGCAGCTCCCGGAGACGGTCACAGCTTGTCTGTAAGCGGATGCCGGGA
GCAGACAAGCCCGTCAGGGCGCGTCAGCGGGTGTTGGCGGGTGTCGGGGCGCAGCCATGACCCAGTCACG
TAGCGATAGCGGAGTGTATACTGGCTTAACTATGCGGCATCAGAGCAGATTGTACTGAGAGTGCACCATA
TGCGGTGTGAAATACCGCACAGATGCGTAAGGAGAAAATACCGCATCAGGCGCTCTTCCGCTTCCTCGCT
CACTGACTCGCTGCGCTCGGTCGTTCGGCTGCGGCGAGCGGTATCAGCTCACTCAAAGGCGGTAATACGG
TTATCCACAGAATCAGGGGATAACGCAGGAAAGAACATGTGAGCAAAAGGCCAGCAAAAGGCCAGGAACC
GTAAAAAGGCCGCGTTGCTGGCGTTTTTCCATAGGCTCCGCCCCCCTGACGAGCATCACAAAAATCGACG
CTCAAGTCAGAGGTGGCGAAACCCGACAGGACTATAAAGATACCAGGCGTTTCCCCCTGGAAGCTCCCTC
GTGCGCTCTCCTGTTCCGACCCTGCCGCTTACCGGATACCTGTCCGCCTTTCTCCCTTCGGGAAGCGTGG
CGCTTTCTCATAGCTCACGCTGTAGGTATCTCAGTTCGGTGTAGGTCGTTCGCTCCAAGCTGGGCTGTGT
GCACGAACCCCCCGTTCAGCCCGACCGCTGCGCCTTATCCGGTAACTATCGTCTTGAGTCCAACCCGGTA
AGACACGACTTATCGCCACTGGCAGCAGCCACTGGTAACAGGATTAGCAGAGCGAGGTATGTAGGCGGTG
CTACAGAGTTCTTGAAGTGGTGGCCTAACTACGGCTACACTAGAAGGACAGTATTTGGTATCTGCGCTCT
GCTGAAGCCAGTTACCTTCGGAAAAAGAGTTGGTAGCTCTTGATCCGGCAAACAAACCACCGCTGGTAGC
GGTGGTTTTTTTGTTTGCAAGCAGCAGATTACGCGCAGAAAAAAAGGATCTCAAGAAGATCCTTTGATCT
TTTCTACGGGGTCTGACGCTCAGTGGAACGAAAACTCACGTTAAGGGATTTTGGTCATGAGATTATCAAA
AAGGATCTTCACCTAGATCCTTTTAAATTAAAAATGAAGTTTTAAATCAATCTAAAGTATATATGAGTAA
ACTTGGTCTGACAGTTACCAATGCTTAATCAGTGAGGCACCTATCTCAGCGATCTGTCTATTTCGTTCAT
CCATAGTTGCCTGACTCCCCGTCGTGTAGATAACTACGATACGGGAGGGCTTACCATCTGGCCCCAGTGC
TGCAATGATACCGCGAGACCCACGCTCACCGGCTCCAGATTTATCAGCAATAAACCAGCCAGCCGGAAGG
GCCGAGCGCAGAAGTGGTCCTGCAACTTTATCCGCCTCCATCCAGTCTATTAATTGTTGCCGGGAAGCTA
GAGTAAGTAGTTCGCCAGTTAATAGTTTGCGCAACGTTGTTGCCATTGCTGCAGGCATCGTGGTGTCACG
CTCGTCGTTTGGTATGGCTTCATTCAGCTCCGGTTCCCAACGATCAAGGCGAGTTACATGATCCCCCATG
TTGTGCAAAAAAGCGGTTAGCTCCTTCGGTCCTCCGATCGTTGTCAGAAGTAAGTTGGCCGCAGTGTTAT
CACTCATGGTTATGGCAGCACTGCATAATTCTCTTACTGTCATGCCATCCGTAAGATGCTTTTCTGTGAC
TGGTGAGTACTCAACCAAGTCATTCTGAGAATAGTGTATGCGGCGACCGAGTTGCTCTTGCCCGGCGTCA
ACACGGGATAATACCGCGCCACATAGCAGAACTTTAAAAGTGCTCATCATTGGAAAACGTTCTTCGGGGC
GAAAACTCTCAAGGATCTTACCGCTGTTGAGATCCAGTTCGATGTAACCCACTCGTGCACCCAACTGATC
TTCAGCATCTTTTACTTTCACCAGCGTTTCTGGGTGAGCAAAAACAGGAAGGCAAAATGCCGCAAAAAAG
GGAATAAGGGCGACACGGAAATGTTGAATACTCATACTCTTCCTTTTTCAATATTATTGAAGCATTTATC
AGGGTTATTGTCTCATGAGCGGATACATATTTGAATGTATTTAGAAAAATAAACAAATAGGGGTTCCGCG
CACATTTCCCCGAAAAGTGCCACCTGACGTCTAAGAAACCATTATTATCATGACATTAACCTATAAAAAT
AGGCGTATCACGAGGCCCTTTCGTCTTCAAGAATTCATACCAGATCACCGAAAACTGTCCTCCAAATGTG
TCCCCCTCACACTCCCAAATTCGCGGGCTTCTGCCTCTTAGACCACTCTACCCTATTCCCCACACTCACC
GGAGCCAAAGCCGCGGCCCTTCCGTTTCTTTGCT
Features (pLannotate 1.2.2; 19 found; start..end, strand, type, name):
      3..110     +  LTR            3' LTR (ΔU3) (fragment): self-inactivating 3' long terminal repeat (LTR) from Moloney murine leukemia virus
    127..184     +  LTR            LTR (fragment): long terminal repeat from Moloney murine leukemia virus
    198..261     +  LTR            LTR (fragment): long terminal repeat from Moloney murine leukemia virus
    414..589     +  LTR            5' LTR (truncated): truncated long terminal repeat from Moloney murine sarcoma virus
    711..985     +  misc_feature   MESV Ψ (fragment): packaging signal of murine embryonic stem cell virus
   1052..1468    +  CDS            gag (truncated): truncated Moloney murine leukemia virus (MMLV) gag gene lacking the start codon
   1512..2303    +  CDS            neo: KKA2_KLEPN - Also known as kan, nptII. Experimental evidence at protein level: Swiss-Prot protein existence level 1. Resistance to kanamycin, neomycin, paromomycin, ribostamycin, butirosin and gentamicin B. From Klebsiella pneumoniae.
   2377..2680    +  enhancer       CMV enhancer: human cytomegalovirus immediate early enhancer
   2681..2884    +  promoter       CMV promoter: human cytomegalovirus (CMV) immediate early promoter
   2880..2913    +  LTR            5' LTR (truncated) (fragment): truncated 5' long terminal repeat (LTR) from HIV-1
   2929..2947    +  promoter       T7 promoter: promoter for bacteriophage T7 RNA polymerase
   2981..3697    +  CDS            mEGFP: mEGFP is a basic (constitutively fluorescent) green fluorescent protein published in 2002, derived from Aequorea victoria. It has moderate acid sensitivity.
   3722..4387    +  CDS            CHMP2A: CHM2A_HUMAN - Also known as BC2, CHMP2. Experimental evidence at protein level: Swiss-Prot protein existence level 1. (Microbial infection) The ESCRT machinery functions in topologically equivalent membrane fission events, such as the budding of enveloped viruses (HIV-1 and other lentiviruses). Involved in HIV-1 p6- and p9-dependent virus release. From Homo sapiens (Human).
   4496..5089    +  LTR            LTR: long terminal repeat from Moloney murine leukemia virus
   5158..5198    +  CDS            rop (fragment): Rop protein, which maintains plasmids at low copy number; rop
   5300..5440    +  misc_feature   bom: basis of mobility region from pBR322
   5626..6214    -  rep_origin     ori: high-copy-number ColE1/pMB1/pBR322/pUC origin of replication
   6385..7245    -  CDS            AmpR: β-lactamase; bla; confers resistance to ampicillin, carbenicillin, and related antibiotics
   7246..7350    -  promoter       AmpR promoter: bla
