[The description below was written by a language model from this plasmid's Addgene catalogue record and pLannotate feature annotations shown in this document.]
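Description:
pLNCX2-mEGFP-CHMP2A is a gammaretroviral (Moloney murine leukemia/sarcoma virus-based) mammalian expression vector of about 7.6 kb built on the Clontech pLNCX2 backbone. In bacteria it is maintained through a ColE1/pBR322-type origin, with an adjacent bom region and a rop fragment, and is selected with ampicillin via the β-lactamase gene. The record lists it as low copy. The two available sequence records, one from the depositor and one from repository sequencing, differ by a single nucleotide in length and give the same feature map.

The proviral region follows the "LNCX" layout. A 5' LTR is followed by a packaging signal (Ψ) that extends into a truncated gag sequence lacking its start codon, allowing the genomic RNA to be packaged into virions when packaging functions are supplied in trans. Next comes the neomycin phosphotransferase gene, which has no promoter of its own annotated and is presumably expressed from the LTR-driven transcript; it allows G418 selection of transduced or transfected cells. An internal human CMV immediate-early enhancer/promoter then drives the payload, and a full-length MoMLV 3' LTR closes the cassette. A short T7 promoter sits between the CMV promoter and the coding sequence.

The payload is human CHMP2A, an ESCRT-III subunit involved in membrane fission events such as the budding of HIV-1. It is fused at its N-terminus to mEGFP, a green fluorescent protein, and was cloned between BspEI and XhoI sites. The construct expresses fluorescent CHMP2A in mammalian cells, and the associated publication concerns the timing of ESCRT-III recruitment and membrane scission during HIV-1 assembly.
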