Addgene plasmid #115328: pLNCX2-mEGFP-CHMP2A
Purpose: expresses mEGFP-CHMP2A in mammalian cells
Depositing lab: Sanford Simon. Depositing organization: Rockefeller University. Publication: Timing of ESCRT-III protein recruitment and membrane scission during HIV-1 assembly. Johnson DS, Bleck M, Simon SM. Elife. 2018 Jul 4;7. pii: 36221. doi: 10.7554/eLife.36221. 36221 PubMed 29972351.
Backbone
  Vector backbone: pLNCX2
  Backbone manufacturer: Clontech
  Vector type: Mammalian Expression, Retroviral
  Selectable markers: Neomycin (select with G418)
Growth in bacteria
  Bacterial resistance: Ampicillin, 100 μg/mL
  Growth temperature: 30°C
  Growth strain: NEB Stable
  Copy number: Low Copy
Gene/Insert
  Gene/Insert name: CHMP2A
  Species: H. sapiens (human)
  Entrez Gene: CHMP2A (a.k.a. BC-2, BC2, CHMP2, VPS2, VPS2A)
  Promoter: CMV
  Tag / fusion protein: mEGFP (N terminal on backbone)
  Cloning method: Restriction Enzyme; 5′ cloning site BspEI (not destroyed); 3′ cloning site XhoI (not destroyed)
  Sequencing primers: 5′ CMV; 3′ EGFP-C
Terms and licenses: Academic/Nonprofit Terms; Industry Terms: Not Available to Industry
How to cite: pLNCX2-mEGFP-CHMP2A was a gift from Sanford Simon (Addgene plasmid # 115328 ; http://n2t.net/addgene:115328 ; RRID:Addgene_115328)
